>Addgene plasmid #168704 | pDONR223 HCoV-OC43 NS12.9_nostop | addgene full sequence | sequence record 392129 | Addgene NGS Result
CAAATAATGATTTTATTTTGACTGATAGTGACCTGTTCGTTGCAACAAATTGATGAGCAATGCTTTTTTA
TAATGCCAACTTTGTACAAAAAAGTTGGCATGGACATTTGGAGACCTGAGAAGAAATATCTCCGTTATAT
TAACGGTTTTAATGTCTCAGAATTAGAAGATGCTTGTTTTAAATTTAACTATCAATTTCCTAAAGTAGGA
TATTGTAGAGTTCCTAGTCATGCTTGGTGCCGTAATCAAGGTAGATTTTGTGCTACATTCACTCTTTATG
GTAAATCCAAACATTATGATAAATATTTTGGAGTAATAAATGGTTTCACAGCATTCGCTAATACTGTAGA
GGATGCTGTTAACAAACTGGTTTTCTTAGCTGTTGACTTTATTACCTGGCGCAGACAGGAGTTAAATGTT
TATGGCTACCCAACTTTCTTGTACAAAGTTGGCATTATAAGAAAGCATTGCTTATCAATTTGTTGCAACG
AACAGGTCACTATCAGTCAAAATAAAATCATTATTTGCCATCCAGCTGATATCCCCTATAGTGAGTCGTA
TTACATGGTCATAGCTGTTTCCTGGCAGCTCTGGCCCGTGTCTCAAAATCTCTGATGTTACATTGCACAA
GATAAAAATATATCATCATGCCTCCTCTAGACCAGCCAGGACAGAAATGCCTCGACTTCGCTGCTACCCA
AGGTTGCCGGGTGACGCACACCGTGGAAACGGATGAAGGCACGAACCCAGTGGACATAAGCCTGTTCGGT
TCGTAAGCTGTAATGCAAGTAGCGTATGCGCTCACGCAACTGGTCCAGAACCTTGACCGAACGCAGCGGT
GGTAACGGCGCAGTGGCGGTTTTCATGGCTTGTTATGACTGTTTTTTTGGGGTACAGTCTATGCCTCGGG
CATCCAAGCAGCAAGCGCGTTACGCCGTGGGTCGATGTTTGATGTTATGGAGCAGCAACGATGTTACGCA
GCAGGGCAGTCGCCCTAAAACAAAGTTAAACATTATGAGGGAAGCGGTGATCGCCGAAGTATCGACTCAA
CTATCAGAGGTAGTTGGCGTCATCGAGCGCCATCTCGAACCGACGTTGCTGGCCGTACATTTGTACGGCT
CCGCAGTGGATGGCGGCCTGAAGCCACACAGTGATATTGATTTGCTGGTTACGGTGACCGTAAGGCTTGA
TGAAACAACGCGGCGAGCTTTGATCAACGACCTTTTGGAAACTTCGGCTTCCCCTGGAGAGAGCGAGATT
CTCCGCGCTGTAGAAGTCACCATTGTTGTGCACGACGACATCATTCCGTGGCGTTATCCAGCTAAGCGCG
AACTGCAATTTGGAGAATGGCAGCGCAATGACATTCTTGCAGGTATCTTCGAGCCAGCCACGATCGACAT
TGATCTGGCTATCTTGCTGACAAAAGCAAGAGAACATAGCGTTGCCTTGGTAGGTCCAGCGGCGGAGGAA
CTCTTTGATCCGGTTCCTGAACAGGATCTATTTGAGGCGCTAAATGAAACCTTAACGCTATGGAACTCGC
CGCCCGACTGGGCTGGCGATGAGCGAAATGTAGTGCTTACGTTGTCCCGCATTTGGTACAGCGCAGTAAC
CGGCAAAATCGCGCCGAAGGATGTCGCTGCCGACTGGGCAATGGAGCGCCTGCCGGCCCAGTATCAGCCC
GTCATACTTGAAGCTAGACAGGCTTATCTTGGACAAGAAGAAGATCGCTTGGCCTCGCGCGCAGATCAGT
TGGAAGAATTTGTCCACTACGTGAAAGGCGAGATCACCAAGGTAGTCGGCAAATAACCCTCGAGCCACCC
ATGACCAAAATCCCTTAACGTGAGTTACGCGTCGTTCCACTGAGCGTCAGACCCCGTAGAAAAGATCAAA
GGATCTTCTTGAGATCCTTTTTTTCTGCGCGTAATCTGCTGCTTGCAAACAAAAAAACCACCGCTACCAG
CGGTGGTTTGTTTGCCGGATCAAGAGCTACCAACTCTTTTTCCGAAGGTAACTGGCTTCAGCAGAGCGCA
GATACCAAATACTGTTCTTCTAGTGTAGCCGTAGTTAGGCCACCACTTCAAGAACTCTGTAGCACCGCCT
ACATACCTCGCTCTGCTAATCCTGTTACCAGTGGCTGCTGCCAGTGGCGATAAGTCGTGTCTTACCGGGT
TGGACTCAAGACGATAGTTACCGGATAAGGCGCAGCGGTCGGGCTGAACGGGGGGTTCGTGCACACAGCC
CAGCTTGGAGCGAACGACCTACACCGAACTGAGATACCTACAGCGTGAGCTATGAGAAAGCGCCACGCTT
CCCGAAGGGAGAAAGGCGGACAGGTATCCGGTAAGCGGCAGGGTCGGAACAGGAGAGCGCACGAGGGAGC
TTCCAGGGGGAAACGCCTGGTATCTTTATAGTCCTGTCGGGTTTCGCCACCTCTGACTTGAGCGTCGATT
TTTGTGATGCTCGTCAGGGGGGCGGAGCCTATGGAAAAACGCCAGCAACGCGGCCTTTTTACGGTTCCTG
GCCTTTTGCTGGCCTTTTGCTCACATGTTCTTTCCTGCGTTATCCCCTGATTCTGTGGATAACCGTATTA
CCGCCTTTGAGTGAGCTGATACCGCTCGCCGCAGCCGAACGACCGAGCGCAGCGAGTCAGTGAGCGAGGA
AGCGGAAGAGCGCCCAATACGCAAACCGCCTCTCCCCGCGCGTTGGCCGATTCATTAATGCAGCTGGCAC
GACAGGTTTCCCGACTGGAAAGCGGGCAGTGAGCGCAACGCAATTAATACGCGTACCGCTAGCCAGGAAG
AGTTTGTAGAAACGCAAAAAGGCCATCCGTCAGGATGGCCTTCTGCTTAGTTTGATGCCTGGCAGTTTAT
GGCGGGCGTCCTGCCCGCCACCCTCCGGGCCGTTGCTTCACAACGTTCAAATCCGCTCCCGGCGGATTTG
TCCTACTCAGGAGAGCGTTCACCGACAAACAACAGATAAAACGAAAGGCCCAGTCTTCCGACTGAGCCTT
TCGTTTTATTTGATGCCTGGCAGTTCCCTACTCTCGCGTTAACGCTAGCATGGATGTTTTCCCAGTCACG
ACGTTGTAAAACGACGGCCAGTCTTAAGCTCGGGCCC
Features (pLannotate 1.2.2; 12 found; start..end, strand, type, name):
      2..97      +  protein_bind   attL3: mutant version of attL; recombination site for the Gateway® LR reaction LR Clonase™
    100..426     +  CDS            NS12_CVHOC: Protein inferred from homology: Swiss-Prot protein existence level 3. May act as membrane-anchoring region for structural proteins during virus assembly, or play a role in membrane association of the viral polymerase during replication. From Human coronavirus OC43 (HCoV-OC43).
    428..527     -  protein_bind   attL2: mutant version of attL; recombination site for the Gateway® LR reaction LR Clonase™
    545..563     -  promoter       T7 promoter: promoter for bacteriophage T7 RNA polymerase
    753..776     +  promoter       Pc promoter (fragment): intI1 (promoter lies within the coding sequence); class 1 integron promoter
    952..1008    +  CDS            GmR (fragment): gentamycin acetyltransferase; aacC1; confers resistance to gentamycin
   1015..1806    +  CDS            SmR: aminoglycoside adenylyltransferase (Murphy, 1985); aadA; confers resistance to spectinomycin and streptomycin
   1899..2487    +  rep_origin     ori: high-copy-number ColE1/pMB1/pBR322/pUC origin of replication
   2670..2762    +  CDS            lacI (fragment): lac repressor; lacI; The lac repressor binds to the lac operator to inhibit transcription in E. coli. This inhibition can be relieved by adding lactose or isopropyl-β-D-thiogalactopyranoside (IPTG).
   2817..2844    -  terminator     rrnB T2 terminator: transcription terminator T2 from the E. coli rrnB gene
   2976..3019    +  terminator     rrnB T1 terminator: Escherichia coli rrnB; transcription terminator T1 from the E. coli rrnB gene
   3066..3102    -  CDS            lacZα (fragment): LacZα fragment of β-galactosidase; lacZ fragment
