[The description below was written by a language model from this plasmid's Addgene catalogue record and pLannotate feature annotations shown in this document.]
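Description:
pDONR223 HCoV-OC43 NS12.9_nostop is a Gateway Entry clone built on the pDONR223 donor backbone and carrying the open reading frame for the NS12.9 accessory protein of human coronavirus OC43. It is a bacterial cloning plasmid rather than an expression vector. It replicates in E. coli from a high-copy ColE1/pUC-type origin and is selected with spectinomycin through the aadA (SmR) aminoglycoside adenylyltransferase gene. This gene sits downstream of a class 1 integron Pc promoter fragment and a short remnant of a gentamicin resistance gene. The sequenced plasmid is about 3.1 kb, smaller than the listed 5 kb empty backbone. That is expected, because the BP reaction replaces the donor vector's counter-selection cassette with the much shorter insert.

The roughly 330 bp insert is annotated as a 327 nt coding sequence matching the OC43 NS12.9 protein, whose annotation suggests possible roles in membrane anchoring during virus assembly or in membrane association of the viral polymerase. It is flanked by two attL recombination sites. The annotation software labels the upstream one attL3 and the downstream one attL2, although a standard pDONR223 Entry clone would normally be described as attL1/attL2. These sites allow LR Clonase-mediated transfer of the ORF into any compatible Destination vector. The "nostop" designation indicates that the native stop codon was omitted, so the ORF can be read through into C-terminal tags or fusion partners supplied by the Destination vector. rrnB T1 and T2 terminators lie upstream of the cassette to insulate it from read-through transcription. A T7 promoter lies next to the attL2 site, and small lacI and lacZα fragments are backbone remnants. No promoter is positioned to express the insert in eukaryotic cells. The clone belongs to a collection of human coronavirus coding sequences intended for flexible shuttling into downstream expression and interaction assays.
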