Addgene plasmid #168704: pDONR223 HCoV-OC43 NS12.9_nostop
Purpose: Gateway-compatible Entry vector
Depositing lab: Fritz Roth. Depositing organization: Sinai Health System. Publication: A resource of human coronavirus protein-coding sequences in a flexible, multipurpose Gateway Entry clone collection. Weller B, Lin CW, Pogoutse O, Sauer M, Marin-de la Rosa N, Strobel A, Young V, Knapp JJ, Rayhan A, Falter C, Kim DK, Roth FP, Falter-Braun P. G3 (Bethesda). 2023 Jul 5;13(7):jkad105. doi: 10.1093/g3journal/jkad105. PubMed 37267226.
Backbone
  Vector backbone: pDONR223
  Backbone manufacturer: Rual et al, Genome Res. 14:2128-2135, 2004.
  Backbone size w/o insert (bp): 5005
  Vector type: Other
Growth in bacteria
  Bacterial resistance: Spectinomycin, 50 μg/mL
  Growth temperature: 37°C
  Growth strain: DH5alpha
  Copy number: Unknown
Gene/Insert
  Gene/Insert name: NS12.9
  Species: Other
  Insert size (bp): 330
  Entrez Gene: ns12.9 (a.k.a. EYW02_gp5)
  Cloning method: Gateway Cloning
  Sequencing primers: 5′ m13-For; 3′ m13-Rev
Resource information
  A portion of this plasmid was derived from a plasmid made by: Falter-Braun Lab
Terms and licenses: Academic/Nonprofit Terms; Industry Terms
How to cite: pDONR223 HCoV-OC43 NS12.9_nostop was a gift from Fritz Roth (Addgene plasmid # 168704 ; http://n2t.net/addgene:168704 ; RRID:Addgene_168704)
